Addgene plasmid #79544: pNR163
Purpose: Output plasmid: contains 5-state register that regulates expression of GFP.
Depositing lab: Timothy Lu. Depositing organization: Massachusetts Institute of Technology. Publication: Synthetic recombinase-based state machines in living cells. Roquet N, Soleimany AP, Ferris AC, Aaronson S, Lu TK. Science. 2016 Jul 22;353(6297):aad8559. doi: 10.1126/science.aad8559. Epub 2016 Jul 21. PubMed 27463678.
Backbone
  Vector backbone: pBAC
  Backbone manufacturer: Wild, J.; Hradecna, Z.; Szybalski, W. Genome Res. 2002 Sep; 12(9): 1434–1444. DOI: 10.1101/gr.130502
  Vector type: Bacterial Expression
Growth in bacteria
  Bacterial resistance: Chloramphenicol, 25 μg/mL
  Growth temperature: 37°C
  Growth strain: DH5alpha
  Copy number: Low Copy
Gene/Insert
  Gene/Insert name: GFPmut3b
Terms and licenses: Academic/Nonprofit Terms; Industry Terms: Not Available to Industry
How to cite: pNR163 was a gift from Timothy Lu (Addgene plasmid # 79544 ; http://n2t.net/addgene:79544 ; RRID:Addgene_79544)
