[The description below was written by a language model from this plasmid's Addgene catalogue record and pLannotate feature annotations shown in this document.]
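Description:
pNR163 is a low-copy bacterial expression plasmid built on a pBAC (F-plasmid-derived bacterial artificial chromosome) backbone, and it serves as the "output" component of a recombinase-based state machine in E. coli. Maintenance relies on the F replicon: the annotation shows ori2 (oriS), the repE initiator gene, the incC incompatibility region, and the sopA, sopB and sopC partitioning system, which together hold the plasmid at very low copy and ensure stable segregation. An oriV element is also annotated; in pBAC-type vectors of this lineage it usually allows conditional copy-number amplification in suitable hosts, although the record does not say this was used here. Selection is by chloramphenicol, through a cat gene driven by its own promoter. A resD fragment is a further remnant of the F backbone.

The payload is GFPmut3b, a rapidly maturing green fluorescent protein from Aequorea victoria, preceded by an sTRSV hammerhead ribozyme. Such a ribozyme typically cleaves off variable 5' leader sequence, insulating reporter translation from whatever lies upstream. According to the catalogue entry, GFP expression is regulated by a 5-state register, meaning a DNA segment whose arrangement is rewritten by site-specific recombinases so that expression depends on which state has been reached. The automated feature table does not annotate recombinase recognition sites or the promoters in the register. It shows only an rrnB T1 terminator, another short bacterial terminator fragment, and a small sspB-like match of uncertain significance near the reporter. The register's architecture and the cognate recombinases, presumably supplied from a separate plasmid, therefore cannot be described from this record. The construct is used to read out state-dependent gene regulation by fluorescence.
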