Features (pLannotate 1.2.2; 15 found; start..end, strand, type, name):
    804..1023    -  rep_origin     ori2: secondary origin of replication for the bacterial F plasmid; also known as oriS
   1099..1713    -  rep_origin     oriV: origin of replication for the bacterial F plasmid
   2111..2455    -  CDS            resD (fragment): REDF_ECOLI - Also known as D. Protein inferred from homology: Swiss-Prot protein existence level 3. Acts as a repressor of transcription and as a site-specific resolvase that cleaves at the RfsF site. From Escherichia coli (strain K12).
   2571..2673    +  promoter       cat promoter: promoter of the E. coli cat gene encoding chloramphenicol acetyltransferase
   2674..3330    +  CDS            cat: CAT_ECOLX - Experimental evidence at protein level: Swiss-Prot protein existence level 1. This enzyme is an effector of chloramphenicol resistance in bacteria. From Escherichia coli. This protein is used as a marker in many commonly used cloning vectors, such as pACYC184.
   3369..3408    -  terminator     bacterial terminator (fragment): putative bacterial transcription terminator
   3888..4601    -  CDS            GFPmut3: GFPmut3 is a basic (constitutively fluorescent) green fluorescent protein published in 1996, derived from Aequorea victoria. It is reported to be a very rapidly-maturing weak dimer.
   4658..4707    -  misc_RNA       sTRSV HHRz: hammerhead ribozyme from the tobacco ringspot virus satellite RNA (Khvorova et al., 2003)
   5107..5172    -  CDS            sspB (fragment): SSPB_ECOLI - Experimental evidence at protein level: Swiss-Prot protein existence level 1. Also stimulates degradation of the N-terminus of RseA (residues 1-108, alone or in complex with sigma-E) by ClpX-ClpP in a non-ssrA-mediated fashion. From Escherichia coli (strain K12).
   5199..5270    +  terminator     rrnB T1 terminator: transcription terminator T1 from the E. coli rrnB gene
   6029..6502    -  misc_feature   sopC: sopC; centromere-like partitioning region of the bacterial F plasmid
   6578..7546    -  CDS            sopB: SOPB_ECOLI - Also known as B. Experimental evidence at protein level: Swiss-Prot protein existence level 1. Control of plasmid partitioning; required to recognize the cis-acting. Binds specifically with the DNA segment containing the sopC region. SopB is trans-acting. From Escherichia coli (strain K12).
   7546..8721    -  CDS            sopA: partitioning protein for the bacterial F plasmid; sopA
   9047..9297    -  misc_feature   incC: incC; incompatibility region of the bacterial F plasmid
   9300..713     -  CDS            repE (across the origin): replication initiation protein for the bacterial F plasmid; repE
>Addgene plasmid #79544 | pNR163 | depositor full sequence | sequence record 148756 | pNR163 sequence 9342 bps
ATATGAGTCGTCTGGCGGCCTTTCTTTTTCTCAATGTATGAGAGGCGCATTGGAGTTCTGCTGTTGATCT
CATTAACACAGACCTGCAGGAAGCGGCGGCGGAAGTCAGGCATACGCTGGTAACTTTGAGGCAGCTGGTA
ACGCTCTATGATCCAGTCGATTTTCAGAGAGACGATGCCTGAGCCATCCGGCTTACGATACTGACACAGG
GATTCGTATAAACGCATGGCATACGGATTGGTGATTTCTTTTGTTTCACTAAGCCGAAACTGCGTAAACC
GGTTCTGTAACCCGATAAAGAAGGGAATGAGATATGGGTTGATATGTACACTGTAAAGCCCTCTGGATGG
ACTGTGCGCACGTTTGATAAACCAAGGAAAAGATTCATAGCCTTTTTCATCGCCGGCATCCTCTTCAGGG
CGATAAAAAACCACTTCCTTCCCCGCGAAACTCTTCAATGCCTGCCGTATATCCTTACTGGCTTCCGCAG
AGGTCAATCCGAATATTTCAGCATATTTAGCAACATGGATCTCGCAGATACCGTCATGTTCCTGTAGGGT
GCCATCAGATTTTCTGATCTGGTCAACGAACAGATACAGCATACGTTTTTGATCCCGGGAGAGACTATAT
GCCGCCTCAGTGAGGTCGTTTGACTGGACGATTCGCGGGCTATTTTTACGTTTCTTGTGATTGATAACCG
CTGTTTCCGCCATGACAGATCCATGTGAAGTGTGACAAGTTTTTAGATTGTCACACTAAATAAAAAAGAG
TCAATAAGCAGGGATAACTTTGTGAAAAAACAGCTTCTTCTGAGGGCAATTTGTCACAGGGTTAAGGGCA
ATTTGTCACAGACAGGACTGTCATTTGAGGGTGATTTGTCACACTGAAAGGGCAATTTGTCACAACACCT
TCTCTAGAACCAGCATGGATAAAGGCCTACAAGGCGCTCTAAAAAAGAAGATCTAAAAACTATAAAAAAA
ATAATTATAAAAATATCCCCGTGGATAAGTGGATAACCCCAAGGGAAGTTTTTTCAGGCATCGTGTGTAA
GCAGAATATATAAGTGCTGTTCCCTGGTGCTTCCTCGCTCACTCGACCGGGAGGGTTCGAGAAGGGGGGG
CACCCCCCTTCGGCGTGCGCGGTCACGCGCACAGGGCGCAGCCCTGGTTAAAAACAAGGTTTATAAATAT
TGGTTTAAAAGCAGGTTAAAAGACAGGTTAGCGGTGGCCGAAAAACGGGCGGAAACCCTTGCAAATGCTG
GATTTTCTGCCTGTGGACAGCCCCTCAAATGTCAATAGGTGCGCCCCTCATCTGTCAGCACTCTGCCCCT
CAAGTGTCAAGGATCGCGCCCCTCATCTGTCAGTAGTCGCGCCCCTCAAGTGTCAATACCGCAGGGCACT
TATCCCCAGGCTTGTCCACATCATCTGTGGGAAACTCGCGTAAAATCAGGCGTTTTCGCCGATTTGCGAG
GCTGGCCAGCTCCACGTCGCCGGCCGAAATCGAGCCTGCCCCTCATCTGTCAACGCCGCGCCGGGTGAGT
CGGCCCCTCAAGTGTCAACGTCCGCCCCTCATCTGTCAGTGAGGGCCAAGTTTTCCGCGAGGTATCCACA
ACGCCGGCGGCCGGCCGCGGTGTCTCGCACACGGCTTCGACGGCGTTTCTGGCGCGTTTGCAGGGCCATA
GACGGCCGCCAGCCCAGCGGCGAGGGCAACCAGCCGAGGGCTTCGCCCTGTCGCTCGACTGCGGCGAGCA
CTACTGGCTGTAAAAGGACAGACCACATCATGGTTCTGTGTTCATTAGGTTGTTCTGTCCATTGCTGACA
TAATCCGCTCCACTTCAACGTAACACCGCACGAAGATTTCTATTGTTCCTGAAGGCATATTCAAATCGTT
TTCGTTACCGCTTGCAGGCATCATGACAGAACACTACTTCCTATAAACGCTACACAGGCTCCTGAGATTA
ATAATGCGGATCTCTACGATAATGGGAGATTTTCCCGACTGTTTCGTTCGCTTCTCAGTGGATAACAGCC
AGCTTCTCTGTTTAACAGACAAAAACAGCATATCCACTCAGTTCCACATTTCCATATAAAGGCCAAGGCA
TTTATTCTCAGGATAATTGTTTCAGCATCGCAACCGCATCAGACTCCGGCATCGCAAACTGCACCCGGTG
CCGGGCAGCCACATCCAGCGCAAAAACCTTCGTGTAGACTTCCGTTGAACTGATGGACTTATGTCCCATC
AGGCTTTGCAGAACTTTCAGCGGTATACCGGCATACAGCATGTGCATCGCATAGGAATGGCGGAACGTAT
GTGGTGTGACCGGAACAGAGAACGTCACACCGTCAGCAGCAGCGGCGGCAACCGCCTCCCCAATCCAGGT
CCTGACCGTTCTGTCCGTCACTTCCCAGATCCGCGCTTTCTCTGTCCTTCCTGTGCGACGGTTACGCCGC
TCCATGAGCTTATCGCGAATAAATACCTGTGACGGAAGATCACTTCGCAGAATAAATAAATCCTGGTGTC
CCTGTTGATACCGGGAAGCCCTGGGCCAACTTTTGGCGAAAATGAGACGTTGATCGGCACGTAAGAGGTT
CCAACTTTCACCATAATGAAATAAGATCACTACCGGGCGTATTTTTTGAGTTATCGAGATTTTCAGGAGC
TAAGGAAGCTAAAATGGAGAAAAAAATCACTGGATATACCACCGTTGATATATCCCAATGGCATCGTAAA
GAACATTTTGAGGCATTTCAGTCAGTTGCTCAATGTACCTATAACCAGACCGTTCAGCTGGATATTACGG
CCTTTTTAAAGACCGTAAAGAAAAATAAGCACAAGTTTTATCCGGCCTTTATTCACATTCTTGCCCGCCT
GATGAATGCTCATCCGGAATTTCGTATGGCAATGAAAGACGGTGAGCTGGTGATATGGGATAGTGTTCAC
CCTTGTTACACCGTTTTCCATGAGCAAACTGAAACGTTTTCATCGCTCTGGAGTGAATACCACGACGATT
TCCGGCAGTTTCTACACATATATTCGCAAGATGTGGCGTGTTACGGTGAAAACCTGGCCTATTTCCCTAA
AGGGTTTATTGAGAATATGTTTTTCGTCTCAGCCAATCCCTGGGTGAGTTTCACCAGTTTTGATTTAAAC
GTGGCCAATATGGACAACTTCTTCGCCCCCGTTTTCACCATGGGCAAATATTATACGCAAGGCGACAAGG
TGCTGATGCCGCTGGCGATTCAGGTTCATCATGCCGTTTGTGATGGCTTCCATGTCGGCAGAATGCTTAA
TGAATTACAACAGTACTGCGATGAGTGGCAGGGCGGGGCGTAAGACGTCTAAGTAAGTGCCCATTCAGCC
AGTATAACCAGATAAAAAAAATCCTTAGCTTTCGCTAAGGATGATTTCTGTCAGCCAGGAAGGTATAACA
GGAAAAATTAAAGGGGAGATAAAATCCCCCCTTTTTGGTTAACTCGAGGATTCGAAAAGGTGAAATCTCC
TTTCACGGCCCATTCCTCATGGATGGGCCGTTTATTTCCCCGAGCCAGACGTCCACCATACCTTCGATAT
TCGCGCCCACTCTCCCATTAGTCGGAGTGGATGTGTTGCGATTGCCCGCTAGATCAATGTGCACGTCGCT
AACACCGTGCGTTTGACTATTTTACCTCTGGCGGTGATAATGGTTGCATATAGTGAACAAGGATTAACGC
CGAGTGCGGTATTCCTCTGGGCATGCCAACACAATTAACATCTCAATCAAGGTAAATGCTTTTTGCTTTT
TTTGCCGTGGTGCGGATCTAGCTACCACCTTCCCCTTGATAAAGCACCCTTTGGTCGAAAAAAAAAGCCC
GCACTGTCAGGTGCGGGCTTTTTTCTGTGTTTCCTTATTTGTAGAGATCATCCATGCCATGTGTAATCCC
AGCAGCTGTTACAAACTCAAGAAGGACCATGTGGTCTCTCTTTTCGTTGGGATCTTTCGAAAGGGCAGAT
TGTGTGGACAGGTAATGGTTGTCTGGTAAAAGGACAGGGCCATCGCCAATTGGAGTATTTTGTTGATAAT
GGTCTGCTAGTTGAACGCTTCCATCTTCAATGTTGTGTCTAATTTTGAAGTTAACTTTGATTCCATTCTT
TTGTTTGTCTGCCATGATGTATACATTGTGTGAGTTATAGTTGTATTCCAATTTGTGTCCAAGAATGTTT
CCATCTTCTTTAAAATCAATACCTTTTAACTCGATTCTATTAACAAGGGTATCACCTTCAAACTTGACTT
CAGCACGTGTCTTGTAGTTCCCGTCATCTTTGAAAAATATAGTTCTTTCCTGTACATAACCTTCGGGCAT
GGCACTCTTGAAAAAGTCATGCTGTTTCATATGATCTGGGTATCTCGCAAAGCATTGAACACCATAACCG
AAAGTAGTGACAAGTGTTGGCCATGGAACAGGTAGTTTTCCAGTAGTGCAAATAAATTTAAGGGTAAGTT
TTCCGTATGTTGCATCACCTTCACCCTCTCCACTGACAGAAAATTTGTGCCCATTAACATCACCATCTAA
TTCAACAAGAATTGGGACAACTCCAGTGAAAAGTTCTTCTCCTTTACTCATTAGTGACCTCCTTAATATA
GGTCGGCTTCGACCTTAAACAAAATTATTTGTAGAGGCTGTTTCGTCCTCACGGACTCATCAGACCGGAA
AGCACATCCGGTGACAGCTGTGCCATCCCTCGTCCTCACCCGCACTTGAGTCCACGGCTGATGCCAACAC
AATTAACATCAGAATCAAGGTAAATGCTTTTTGCTTTTTTTGCGGGCTCACTAGGGAATGGCGTCGTCCG
TGACATTCTGTGCGCGGCCGGCTTGTCGACGACGGCGGTCTCCGTCGTCAGGATCATCCGGGCCAGCGGC
TGTCTATGCCAGAAGTCGGTCAGGTCGGAGTCCTAGAAAGGAGTTTTTTAGTTACCTTAATTCTAATAAA
CGAAATAAAAACTCGCCGTTCGCGCGACATGACATGCGCCGCCGATTGATTCAGAAAGTTAAACAAAATT
ATTTGTAGAGGGAAACCGTTGTGGTCTCCCTGAATATATTATACGAGCCTTATGCATGCCCGTAAAGTTA
TCCAGCAACCACTCATAGACCTAGGGCAGCAGATAGGGACGACGTGGTGTTAGCTGTGACAGACCTCCCA
CTCACACTCCCCAGGCATCAAATAAAACGAAAGGCTCAGTCGAAAGACTGGGCCTTTCGTTTTATCTGTT
GTTTGTCGGTGAACGCTCTCGGGCCCACTCGCAGCTTAAGTTCAGCCAAAAAACTTAAGACCGCCGGTCT
TGTCCACTACCTTGCAGTAATGCGGTGGACAGGATCGGCGGTTTTCTTTTCTCTTCTCAACCCGAATGGG
AGTGAACACCAACGCATGAGAAAGCCCCCGGAAGATCACCTTCCGGGGGCTTTTTTATTGCGCGCATTGA
GCTACCCGGTGGCCGACACAATCTCCCTGCTCAGGTCGTGGTTTGTCTGGTCAACCACCGCGGTCTCAGT
GGTGTACGGTACAAACCCCGACGCAATAGCGCCAACCATGCACCATAGCCAGCCTGACAGTAGCCAAAGG
AGTTTTTTAGTTACCTTAATTGAAATAAACGAAATAAAAACTCGCGCAGCTGAGAGCGACACAGTTGCCT
CACTCCTAGGGTGTAATAGGCACTAAAAGAGTGATATGGCACGCGCATGTGGAACGCCGTTAGAGGGTTG
CTGAGCCATCGTGGTCCTTAGACTCGGGAAAAACAAAAACCCGCCGAAGCGGGTTAAGTGCGGGGCGGCT
AGCCCGCCACCTAAGTTATGAGTCAGGAAAAAAGGCGACAGAGTAATCTGTCGCCTTTTTTCTTTGCTTG
CTTTGTAATCACTCGATGACCAAAAGTAAAAACCCGCCGAAGCGGGTTTTTACGTAAAACAGGTGAAACT
GACGCTAGCCGGTCACATGTCAATACTTGCCCTTGACAGGCATTGATGGAATCGTAGTCTCACGCTGATA
GTCTGATCGACAATACAAGTGGGACCGTGGTCCCAGACCGATAATCAGACCGACAACACGAGTGGGATCG
TGGTCCCAGACTAATAATCAGACCGACGATACGAGTGGGACCGTGGTCCCAGACTAATAATCAGACCGAC
GATACGAGTGGGACCGTGGTTCCAGACTAATAATCAGACCGACGATACGAGTGGGACCGTGGTCCCAGAC
TAATAATCAGACCGACGATACGAGTGGGACCATGGTCCCAGACTAATAATCAGACCGACGATACGAGTGG
GACCGTGGTCCCAGTCTGATTATCAGACCGACGATACGAGTGGGACCGTGGTCCCAGACTAATAATCAGA
CCGACGATACGAGTGGGACCGTGGTCCCAGACTAATAATCAGACCGACGATACGAGTGGGACCGTGGTCC
CAGTCTGATTATCAGACCGACGATACAAGTGGAACAGTGGGCCCAGAGAGAATATTCAGGCCAGTTATGC
TTTCTGGCCTGTAACAAAGGACATTAAGTAAAGACAGATAAACGTAGACTAAAACGTGGTCGCATCAGGG
TGCTGGCTTTTCAAGTTCCTTAAGAATGGCCTCAATTTTCTCTATACACTCAGTTGGAACACGGGACCTG
TCCAGGTTAAGCACCATTTTATCGCCCTTATACAATACTGTCGCTCCAGGAGCAAACTGATGTCGTGAGC
TTAAACTAGTTCTTGATGCAGATGACGTTTTAAGCACAGAAGTTAAAAGAGTGATAACTTCTTCAGCTTC
AAATATCACCCCAGCTTTTTTCTGCTCATGAAGGTTAGATGCCTGCTGCTTAAGTAATTCCTCTTTATCT
GTAAAGGCTTTTTGAAGTGCATCACCTGACCGGGCAGATAGTTCACCGGGGTGAGAAAAAAGAGCAACAA
CTGATTTAGGCAATTTGGCGGTGTTGATACAGCGGGTAATAATCTTACGTGAAATATTTTCCGCATCAGC
CAGCGCAGAAATATTTCCAGCAAATTCATTCTGCAATCGGCTTGCATAACGCTGACCACGTTCATAAGCA
CTTGTTGGGCGATAATCGTTACCCAATCTGGATAATGCAGCCATCTGCTCATCATCCAGCTCGCCAACCA
GAACACGATAATCACTTTCGGTAAGTGCAGCAGCTTTACGACGGCGACTCCCATCGGCAATTTCTATGAC
ACCAGATACTCTTCGACCGAACGCCGGTGTCTGTTGACCAGTCAGTAGAAAAGAAGGGATGAGATCATCC
AGTGCGTCCTCAGTAAGCAGCTCCTGGTCACGTTCATTACCTGACCATACCCGAGAGGTCTTCTCAACAC
TATCACCCCGGAGCACTTCAAGAGTAAACTTCACATCCCGACCACATACAGGCAAAGTAATGGCATTACC
GCGAGCCATTACTCCTACGCGCGCAATTAACGAATCCACCATCGGGGCAGCTGGTGTCGATAACGAAGTA
TCTTCAACCGGTTGAGTATTGAGCGTATGTTTTGGAATAACAGGCGCACGCTTCATTATCTAATCTCCCA
GCGTGGTTTAATCAGACGATCGAAAATTTCATTGCAGACAGGTTCCCAAATAGAAAGAGCATTTCTCCAG
GCACCAGTTGAAGAGCGTTGATCAATGGCCTGTTCAAAAACAGTTCTCATCCGGATCTGACCTTTACCAA
CTTCATCCGTTTCACGTACAACATTTTTTAGAACCATGCTTCCCCAGGCATCCCGAATTTGCTCCTCCAT
CCACGGGGACTGAGAGCCATTACTATTGCTGTATTTGGTAAGCAAAATACGTACATCAGGCTCGAACCCT
TTAAGATCAACGTTCTTGAGCAGATCACGAAGCATATCGAAAAACTGCAGTGCGGAGGTGTAGTCAAACA
ACTCAGCAGGCGTGGGAACAATCAGCACATCAGCAGCACATACGACATTAATCGTGCCGATACCCAGGTT
AGGCGCGCTGTCAATAACTATGACATCATAGTCATGAGCAACAGTTTCAATGGCCAGTCGGAGCATCAGG
TGTGGATCGGTGGGCAGTTTACCTTCATCAAATTTGCCCATTAACTCAGTTTCAATACGGTGCAGAGCCA
GACAGGAAGGAATAATGTCAAGCCCCGGCCAGCAAGTGGGCTTTATTGCATAAGTGACATCGTCCTTTTC
CCCAAGATAGAAAGGCAGGAGAGTGTCTTCTGCATGAATATGAAGATCTGGTACCCATCCGTGATACATT
GAGGCTGTTCCCTGGGGGTCGTTACCTTCCACGAGCAAAACACGTAGCCCCTTCAGAGCCAGATCCTGAG
CAAGATGAACAGAAACTGAGGTTTTGTAAACGCCACCTTTATGGGCAGCAACCCCGATCACCGGTGGAAA
TACGTCTTCAGCACGTCGCAATCGCGTACCAAACACATCACGCATATGATTAATTTGTTCAATTGTATAA
CCAACACGTTGCTCAACCCGTCCTCGAATTTCCATATCCGGGTGCGGTAGTCGCCCTGCTTTCTCGGCAT
CTCTGATAGCCTGAGAAGAAACCCCAACTAAATCCGCTGCTTCACCTATTCTCCAGCGCCGGGTTATTTT
CCTCGCTTCCGGGCTGTCATCATTAAACTGTGCAATGGCGATAGCCTTCGTCATTTCATGACCAGCGTTT
ATGCACTGGTTAAGTGTTTCCATGAGTTTCATTCTGAACATCCTTTAATCATTGCTTTGCGTTTTTTTAT
TAAATCTTGCAATTTACTGCAAAGCAACAACAAAATCGCAAAGTCATCAAAAAACCGCAAAGTTGTTTAA
AATAAGAGCAACACTACAAAAGGAGATAAGAAGAGCACATACCTCAGTCACTTATTATCACTAGCGCTCG
CCGCAGCCGTGTAACCGAGCATAGCGAGCGAACTGGCGAGGAAGCAAAGAAGAACTGTTCTGTCAGATAG
CTCTTACGCTCAGCGCAAGAAGAAATATCCACCGTGGGAAAAACTCCAGGTAGAGGTACACACGCGGATA
GCCAATTCAGAGTAATAAACTGTGATAATCAACCCTCATCAATGATGACGAACTAACCCCCGATATCAGG
TCACATGACGAAGGGAAAGAGAAGGAAATCAACTGTGACAAACTGCCCTCAAATTTGGCTTCCTTAAAAA
TTACAGTTCAAAAAGTATGAGAAAATCCATGCAGGCTGAAGGAAACAGCAAAACTGTGACAAATTACCCT
CAGTAGGTCAGAACAAATGTGACGAACCACCCTCAAATCTGTGACAGATAACCCTCAGACTATCCTGTCG
TCATGGAAGTGATATCGCGGAAGGAAAATACG
