>Addgene plasmid #79544 | pNR163 | addgene partial sequence | sequence record 167802 | GFP-R 5'-CCATCTAATTCAACAAGAATTGGGACAAC-3'
GAGGCTGTTTCGTCCTCACGGACTCATCAGACCGGAAAGNACATCCGGTGACAGCTGTGCCATCCCTCGT
CCTCACCCGCACTTGAGTCCACGGCTGATGCCAACACAATTAACATCAGAATCAAGGTAAATGCTTTTTG
CTTTTTTTGCGGGCTCACTAGGGAATGGNGNCGTCCGTGACNTTCTGTGCGCGGCCGGCTTGTCGACNAC
GGCGGTCTCCGTCGTCAGGATCATCCGGGCCAGCGGCTGTCTATGCCAGAANTCGGTCANGTCGGAGTCC
TAGAAAGGAGTTTTTTAGTTACCTTAATTCTAATAAACGAAATAAAAACTCGCCGTTCGCGCGACATGAC
ATGNGNCGCCGATTGATTCAGAAAGTTAAACAAAATTATTTGTAGAGGGAAACCGTTGTGGTCTCCCNGA
ATATATTATACNAGCCTTATGCATGCCCGTAAAGTTATCCAGCAACCACTCNTAGANCTANGGCAGCAGA
TAGGGACGACGTGGTGTTAGCTGTGACAGACCTCCCACTCACACTCCCCAGGCATCAAATAAAAC
